>Addgene plasmid #42489 | PARP14A | depositor partial sequence | sequence record 57321 | PARP14A sequence 673 bps
CATATGCACCATCATCATCATCATTCTTCTGGTGTAGATCTGGGTACCGAGAACCTGTACTTCCAATCCA
TGGGGCAGAAGTGCTTCTCTCGGACAGTCTTGGCCCCTGGCGTTGTGCTGATTGTGCAGCAGGGTGACTT
GGCACGGCTTCCTGTCGATGTGGTGGTGAATGCATCTAATGAGGACCTTAAGCATTATGGTGGCCTGGCC
GCTGCGCTCTCAAAAGCAGCTGGCCCTGAGCTCCAGGCCGACTGTGACCAGATAGTGAAGAGAGAGGGCA
GACTCCTACCGGGCAATGCCACCATCTCCAAGGCAGGAAAGCTGCCCTACCACCACGTGATCCATGCAGT
GGGGCCCCGCTGGAGCGGATATGAGGCCCCGAGGTGTGTGTACCTATTAAGGAGAGCTGTGCAACTCAGT
CTCTGTCTAGCCGAAAAATACAAGTACCGATCCATAGCCATCCCAGCTATTAGTTCTGGAGTCTTTGGCT
TTCCCTTAGGCCGATGCGTGGAGACCATTGTTTCTGCCATCAAGGAAAACTTCCAATTCAAGAAGGATGG
ACACTGCTTGAAAGAAATCTACCTTGTGGATGTATCTGAGAAGACTGTTGAGGCCTTTGCAGAAGCTGTG
AAAACTGTATTTAAATGACAGTAAAGGTGGATACGGATCCGAA
