>Addgene plasmid #42489 | PARP14A | addgene partial sequence | sequence record 59406 | T7 5'-TAATACGACTCACTATAGGG-3'
ATTCCCCTCTAGAAATAATTTTGTTTAACTTTAAGAAGGAGATATACATATGCACCATCATCATCATCAT
TCTTCTGGTGTAGATCTGGGTACCGAGAACCTGTACTTCCAATCCATGGGGCAGAAGTGCTTCTCTCGGA
CAGTCTTGGCCCCTGGCGTTGTGCTGATTGTGCAGCAGGGTGACTTGGCACGGCTTCCTGTCGATGTGGT
GGTGAATGCATCTAATGAGGACCTTAAGCATTATGGTGGCCTGGCCGCTGCGCTCTCAAAAGCAGCTGGC
CCTGAGCTCCAGGCCGACTGTGACCAGATAGTGAAGAGAGAGGGCAGACTCCTACCGGGCAATGCCACCA
TCTCCAAGGCAGGAAAGCTGCCCTACCACCACGTGATCCATGCAGTGGGGCCCCGCTGGAGCGGATATGA
GGCCCCGAGGTGTGTGTACCTATTAAGGAGAGCTGTGCAACTCAGTCTCTGTCTAGCCGAAAAATACAAG
TACCGATCCATAGCCATCCCAGCTATTAGTTCTGGAGTCTTTGGCTTTCCCTTAGGCCGATGCGTGGAGA
CCATTGTTTCTGCCATCAAGGAAAACTTCCAATTCAAGAAGGATGGACACTGCTTGAAAGAAATCTACCT
TGTGGATGTATCTGAGAAGACTGTTGAGGCCTTTGCAGAAGCTGTGAAAACTGTATTTAAATGACAGTAA
AGGTGGATACGGATCCGAATTCGAGCTCCGTCGACAAGCTTGCGGCCGCACTCGAGCACCACCACCACCA
CCACTGAGATCCGGCTGCTAACAAAGCCCGAAAGGAAGCTGAGTTGGCTGCTGCCACCGCTGAGCAATAA
CTAGCATAACCCCTTGGGGCCTCTAAACGGGTCTTGAGGGGTTTTTTGCTGAAAGGAGGAACTATATCCG
GATTGGCGA
