[The description below was written by a language model from this plasmid's Addgene catalogue record.]
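Description:
PARP14A is a bacterial expression plasmid built on the pNIC28-Bsa4 backbone from the Structural Genomics Consortium. It was designed to produce a fragment of human PARP14 (poly(ADP-ribose) polymerase family member 14) as recombinant protein for structure determination. It is a high-copy plasmid selected with kanamycin. No feature table is provided, so the origin of replication and the exact regulatory elements are not itemised. The listed sequencing primers (T7 forward and T7 terminator) indicate that the insert lies between a T7 promoter and a T7 terminator. That arrangement requires a host supplying T7 RNA polymerase, and the depositor accordingly recommends a BL21(DE3)-derived strain carrying a rare-codon supplementation plasmid for expression, while a standard cloning strain is used for propagation.

The insert is about 673 bp of human sequence introduced by ligation-independent cloning. The record cautions that it may not be the full open reading frame, and at this size it can encode only a single domain-sized portion of the much larger PARP14 protein. Which residues or domain it covers is not stated. The mutation field defers to the depositor comments, which list no specific changes. The fragment is fused at its N terminus to a hexahistidine tag followed by a TEV protease cleavage site, so the protein can be captured by immobilised metal affinity chromatography and the tag then removed. The construct is linked to a deposited crystal structure, consistent with its use for producing protein for crystallography and related biophysical or biochemical studies.
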