Addgene plasmid #42489: PARP14A
Purpose: Bacterial expression for structure determination; may not be full ORF
Depositing lab: Nicola Burgess-Brown. Depositing organization: University of Oxford.
Backbone
  Vector backbone: pNIC28-Bsa4
  Backbone manufacturer: SGC
  Vector type: Bacterial Expression
Growth in bacteria
  Bacterial resistance: Kanamycin, 50 μg/mL
  Growth temperature: 37°C
  Growth strain: Mach1 ;
  Copy number: High Copy
Gene/Insert
  Gene/Insert name: PARP14A (alt names: PARP14A; gi|50512292; PDB:3Q6Z)
  Species: H. sapiens (human)
  Insert size (bp): 673
  Mutation: See Comments
  Tag / fusion protein: His6-TEV (N terminal on insert)
  Cloning method: Ligation Independent Cloning
  Sequencing primers: 5′ T7; 3′ T7-term
Terms and licenses: Academic/Nonprofit Terms; Industry Terms: Not Available to Industry
Depositor comments: http://www.thesgc.org/structures/3Q6Z/ Use BL21(DE3)-R3-pRARE2 strain for expression.
How to cite: PARP14A was a gift from Nicola Burgess-Brown (Addgene plasmid # 42489 ; http://n2t.net/addgene:42489 ; RRID:Addgene_42489)
